>Addgene plasmid #87004 | IDP254 | depositor full sequence | sequence record 169735 | IDP254 sequence 7325 bps
TAGTTATTAATCCTGCAGGACGCGTAAGCTTTGCAAAGATGGATAAAGTTTTAAACAGAGAGGAATCTTT
GCAGCTAATGGACCTTCTAGGTCTTGAAAGGAGTGGGAATTGGCTCCGGTGCCCGTCAGTGGGCAGAGCG
CACATCGCCCACAGTCCCCGAGAAGTTGGGGGGAGGGGTCGGCAATTGAACCGGTGCCTAGAGAAGGTGG
CGCGGGGTAAACTGGGAAAGTGATGTCGTGTACTGGCTCCGCCTTTTTCCCGAGGGTGGGGGAGAACCGT
ATATAAGTGCAGTAGTCGCCGTGAACGTTCTTTTTCGCAACGGGTTTGCCGCCAGAACACAGGTAAGTGC
CGTGTGTGGTTCCCGCGGGCCTGGCCTCTTTACGGGTTATGGCCCTTGCGTGCCTTGAATTACTTCCACC
TGGCTGCAGTACGTGATTCTTGATCCCGAGCTTCGGGTTGGAAGTGGGTGGGAGAGTTCGAGGCCTTGCG
CTTAAGGAGCCCCTTCGCCTCGTGCTTGAGTTGAGGCCTGGCCTGGGCGCTGGGGCCGCCGCGTGCGAAT
CTGGTGGCACCTTCGCGCCTGTCTCGCTGCTTTCGATAAGTCTCTAGCCATTTAAAATTTTTGATGACCT
GCTGCGACGCTTTTTTTCTGGCAAGATAGTCTTGTAAATGCGGGCCAAGATCTGCACACTGGTATTTCGG
TTTTTGGGGCCGCGGGCGGCGACGGGGCCCGTGCGTCCCAGCGCACATGTTCGGCGAGGCGGGGCCTGCG
AGCGCGGCCACCGAGAATCGGACGGGGGTAGTCTCAAGCTGGCCGGCCTGCTCTGGTGCCTGGCCTCGCG
CCGCCGTGTATCGCCCCGCCCTGGGCGGCAAGGCTGGCCCGGTCGGCACCAGTTGCGTGAGCGGAAAGAT
GGCCGCTTCCCGGCCCTGCTGCAGGGAGCTCAAAATGGAGGACGCGGCGCTCGGGAGAGCGGGCGGGTGA
GTCACCCACACAAAGGAAAAGGGCCTTTCCGTCCTCAGCCGTCGCTTCATGTGACTCCACGGAGTACCGG
GCGCCGTCCAGGCACCTCGATTAGTTCTCGAGCTTTTGGAGTACGTCGTCTTTAGGTTGGGGGGAGGGGT
TTTATGCGATGGAGTTTCCCCACACTGAGTGGGTGGAGACTGAAGTTAGGCCAGCTTGGCACTTGATGTA
ATTCTCCTTGGAATTTGCCCTTTTTGAGTTTGGATCTTGGTTCATTCTCAAGCCTCAGACAGTGGTTCAA
AGTTTTTTTCTTCCATTTCAGGTGTCGTGAGGTACGACCACCGCCTAGGGCCACCATGGCACTTCCTAGA
TGTATGTGGCCTAATTATGTATGGCGAGCTATGATGGCCTGCGTGGTGCACCGAGGGAGTGGCGCCCCAC
TTACACTCTGCCTGTTGGGTTGCCTCCTCCAGACTTTCCACGTTCTTTCACAGAAGCTGGATGACATGTC
CAAGGGAGAAGAGTTGTTTACTGGCGTAGTCCCTATTCTCGTGGAACTCGATGGTGACGTGAATGGCCAT
AAGTTTTCTGTCAGAGGAGAGGGAGAAGGCGATGCCACCATCGGGAAACTCACGCTGAAATTCATCTGTA
CCACTGGAAAACTTCCCGTGCCTTGGCCAACCCTCGTGACAACACTCACCTACGGGGTGCAATGTTTCTC
TCGGTACCCGGACCATATGAAGAGGCATGACTTCTTCAAGAGTGCCATGCCCGAGGGTTACGTTCAGGAG
CGCACCATCTCTTTTAAGGACGATGGCAAATATAAGACAAGAGCAGTCGTCAAGTTCGAGGGTGATACAC
TCGTTAACCGCATCGAGCTCAAAGGCACCGATTTTAAGGAGGACGGAAATATCCTGGGACACAAATTGGA
GTACAACTTCAACAGTCACAACGTGTATATTACAGCAGATAAGCAGAAGAATGGCATAAAGGCCAATTTC
ACGGTAAGACATAATGTCGAGGATGGCAGTGTCCAGCTGGCAGACCACTACCAGCAAAACACGCCCATTG
GCGATGGACCTGTTCTCCTGCCAGACAACCACTACCTCAGTACCCAAACAGTCCTGTCCAAGGACCCTAA
TGAGAAAGGGACGGGCGGTGGCGGATCTCTCGAGTATCCATACGACGTTCCGGACTACGCAGAATTCATG
GACAAAGACTGCGAAATGAAGCGCACCACCCTGGATAGCCCTCTGGGCAAGCTGGAACTGTCTGGGTGCG
AACAGGGCCTGCACCGTATCATCTTCCTGGGCAAAGGAACATCTGCCGCCGACGCCGTGGAAGTGCCTGC
CCCAGCCGCCGTGCTGGGCGGACCAGAGCCACTGATGCAGGCCACCGCCTGGCTCAACGCCTACTTTCAC
CAGCCTGAGGCCATCGAGGAGTTCCCTGTGCCAGCCCTGCACCACCCAGTGTTCCAGCAGGAGAGCTTTA
CCCGCCAGGTGCTGTGGAAACTGCTGAAAGTGGTGAAGTTCGGAGAGGTCATCAGCTACAGCCACCTGGC
CGCCCTGGCCGGCAATCCCGCCGCCACCGCCGCCGTGAAAACCGCCCTGAGCGGAAATCCCGTGCCCATT
CTGATCCCCTGCCACCGGGTGGTGCAGGGCGACCTGGACGTGGGGGGCTACGAGGGCGGGCTCGCCGTGA
AAGAGTGGCTGCTGGCCCACGAGGGCCACAGACTGGGCAAGCCTGGGCTGGGTGGCGGCGGTGGTAGCCT
CGAGCTGGTGCCCCACTTGCATAACCTCAATGACATCAGCCAATACACAAGTACAACCACCAAGGTCCCA
AGCACTGACATCACCCTTCGACCAACTCGGAAAAACTCAACCCCTGTGACCAGCGCATTTCCAACCGCTA
AGCAAGACGACCCCAAACAACAGCCTAGTCCATTTAGCGTAGACCAAAGGGACTACAGCACAGAGCTGTC
CGTGACCATAGCTGTAGGAGCTTCCCTGCTTTTCCTGAACATTCTGGCTTTCGCGGCCCTCTATTACAAG
AAGGACAAAAGGCGCCACGACGTACATAGGAGATGTAGTCCGCAACGAACTACAACCAATGATCTTACGC
ACGCACCTGAGGAGGAGATCATGAGTCTTCAGATGAAACACACAGACCTGGACCACGAGTGTGAATCCAT
CCATCCCCATGAGGTGGTGCTGAGGACAAGCGCTCCACCGCTCGACGGAGCCGGAGCTGGCGCTGGAGCT
GGAGCCGGAGCTGGCGGGCTAGCCACCATGGACGCACAAACACGACGACGTGAGCGTCGCGCTGAGAAAC
AAGCTCAATGGAAAGCTGCAAACCCACCGCTCGACGGAGCCGGAGCTGGCGCTGGAGCTGGAGCCGGAGC
TGGCGGTCTAGCCACCATGGACGCACAAACACGACGACGTGAGCGTCGCGCTGAGAAACAAGCTCAATGG
AAAGCTGCAAACCCACCGCTCGACGGAGCCGGAGCTGGCGCTGGAGCTGGAGCCGGAGCTGGCGGTCTAG
CCACCATGGACGCACAAACACGACGACGTGAGCGTCGCGCTGAGAAACAAGCTCAATGGAAAGCTGCAAA
CCCACCGCTCGACGGAGCCGGAGCTGGCGCTGGAGCTGGAGCCGGAGCTGGCGGTCTAGCCACCATGGAC
GCACAAACACGACGACGTGAGCGTCGCGCTGAGAAACAAGCTCAATGGAAAGCTGCAAACCCACCGCTCG
AGCCACCGCTCGACGGAGCCGGAGCTGGCGCTGGAGCTGGAGCCGGAGCTGGCGGTCTAGCCACCCCACC
GAGCGCTGCATGCCCTCCGGACTATACCCTGGCAATGCGCCGAAGCCCAGACGACATTCCCCTGATGACA
CCCAATACCATAACCATGATTCCCAACACTATTCCAGGAATCCAGCCTCTCCACACTTTCAACACATTCA
CTGGTGGACAGAATAATACTCTCCCTCATCCGCATCCACACCCCCACTCCCACAGCACAACACGGGTGTA
GGCGGCCGCGACTCTAGATCATAATCAGCCATACCACATTTGTAGAGGTTTTACTTGCTTTAAAAAACCT
CCCACACCTCCCCCTGAACCTGAAACATAAAATGAATGCAATTGTTGTTGTTAACTTGTTTATTGCAGCT
TATAATGGTTACAAATAAAGCAATAGCATCACAAATTTCACAAATAAAGCATTTTTTTCACTGCATTCTA
GTTGTGGTTTGTCCAAACTCATCAATGTATCTTAAGGCGTAAATTGTAAGCGTTAATATTTTGTTAAAAT
TCGCGTTAAATTTTTGTTAAATCAGCTCATTTTTTAACCAATAGGCCGAAATCGGCAAAATCCCTTATAA
ATCAAAAGAATAGACCGAGATAGGGT
[37 nt withheld, positions 4367-4403]
AAAGAACGTGGACTCCAACGTCAAAGG
[49 nt withheld, positions 4431-4479]
T
[91 nt withheld, positions 4481-4571]
G
[124 nt withheld, positions 4573-4696]
CAGGTGGCACTTTTCGGGGAAATGTGCGCGGAACCCCTATTTGTTTATTTTTCTAAATACATTCAAATAT
GTATCCGCTCATGAGACAATAACCCTGATAAATGCTTCAATAATATTGAAAAAGGAAGAGTCCTGAGGCG
GAAAGAACCAGCTGTGGAATGTGTGTCAGTTAGGGTGTGGAAAGTCCCCAGGCTCCCCAGCAGGCAGAAG
TATGCAAAGCATGCATCTCAATTAGTCAGCAACCAGGTGTGGAAAGTCCCCAGGCTCCCCAGCAGGCAGA
AGTATGCAAAGCATGCATCTCAATTAGTCAGCAACCATAGTCCCGCCCCTAACTCCGCCCATCCCGCCCC
TAACTCCGCCCAGTTCCGCCCATTCTCCGCCCCATGGCTGACTAATTTTTTTTATTTATGCAGAGGCCGA
GGCCGCCTCGGCCTCTGAGCTATTCCAGAAGTAGTGAGGAGGCTTTTTTGGAGGCCTAGGCTTTTGCAAA
GATCGATCAAGAGACAGGATGAGGATCGTTTCGCATGATTGAACAAGATGGATTGCACGCAGGTTCTCCG
GCCGCTTGGGTGGAGAGGCTATTCGGCTATGACTGGGCACAACAGACAATCGGCTGCTCTGATGCCGCCG
TGTTCCGGCTGTCAGCGCAGGGGCGCCCGGTTCTTTTTGTCAAGACCGACCTGTCCGGTGCCCTGAATGA
ACTGCAAGACGAGGCAGCGCGGCTATCGTGGCTGGCCACGACGGGCGTTCCTTGCGCAGCTGTGCTCGAC
GTTGTCACTGAAGCGGGAAGGGACTGGCTGCTATTGGGCGAAGTGCCGGGGCAGGATCTCCTGTCATCTC
ACCTTGCTCCTGCCGAGAAAGTATCCATCATGGCTGATGCAATGCGGCGGCTGCATACGCTTGATCCGGC
TACCTGCCCATTCGACCACCAAGCGAAACATCGCATCGAGCGAGCACGTACTCGGATGGAAGCCGGTCTT
GTCGATCAGGATGATCTGGACGAAGAGCATCAGGGGCTCGCGCCAGCCGAACTGTTCGCCAGGCTCAAGG
CGAGCATGCCCGACGGCGAGGATCTCGTCGTGACCCATGGCGATGCCTGCTTGCCGAATATCATGGTGGA
AAATGGCCGCTTTTCTGGATTCATCGACTGTGGCCGGCTGGGTGTGGCGGACCGCTATCAGGACATAGCG
TTGGCTACCCGTGATATTGCTGAAGAGCTTGGCGGCGAATGGGCTGACCGCTTCCTCGTGCTTTACGGTA
TCGCCGCTCCCGATTCGCAGCGCATCGCCTTCTATCGCCTTCTTGACGAGTTCTTCTGAGCGGGACTCTG
GGGTTCGAAATGACCGACCAAGCGACGCCCAACCTGCCATCACGAGATTTCGATTCCACCGCCGCCTTCT
ATGAAAGGTTGGGCTTCGGAATCGTTTTCCGGGACGCCGGCTGGATGATCCTCCAGCGCGGGGATCTCAT
GCTGGAGTTCTTCGCCCACCCTAGGGGGAGGCTAACTGAAACACGGAAGGAGACAATACCGGAAGGAACC
CGCGCTATGACGGCAATAAAAAGACAGAATAAAACGCACGGTGTTGGGTCGTTTGTTCATAAACGCGGGG
TTCGGTCCCAGGGCTGGCACTCTGTCGATACCCCACCGAGACCCCATTGGGGCCAATACGCCCGCGTTTC
TTCCTTTTCCCCACCCCACCCCCCAAGTTCGGGTGAAGGCCCAGGGCTCGCAGCCAACGTCGGGGCGGCA
GGCCCTGCCATAGCCTCAGGTTACTCATATATACTTTAGATTGATTTAAAACTTCATTTTTAATTTAAAA
GGATCTAGGTGAAGATCCTTTTTGATAATCTCATGACCAAAATCCCTTAACGTGAGTTTTCGTTCCACTG
AGCGTCAGACCCCGTAGAAAAGATCAAAGGATCTTCTTGAGATCCTTTTTTTCTGCGCGTAATCTGCTGC
TTGCAAACAAAAAAACCACCGCTACCAGCGGTGGTTTGTTTGCCGGATCAAGAGCTACCAACTCTTTTTC
CGAAGGTAACTGGCTTCAGCAGAGCGCAGATACCAAATACTGTCCTTCTAGTGTAGCCGTAGTTAGGCCA
CCACTTCAAGAACTCTGTAGCACCGCCTACATACCTCGCTCTGCTAATCCTGTTACCAGTGGCTGCTGCC
AGTGGCGATAAGTCGTGTCTTACCGGGTTGGACTCAAGACGATAGTTACCGGATAAGGCGCAGCGGTCGG
GCTGAACGGGGGGTTCGTGCACACAGCCCAGCTTGGAGCGAACGACCTACACCGAACTGAGATACCTACA
GCGTGAGCTATGAGAAAGCGCCACGCTTCCCGAAGGGAGAAAGGCGGACAGGTATCCGGTAAGCGGCAGG
GTCGGAACAGGAGAGCGCACGAGGGAGCTTCCAGGGGGAAACGCCTGGTATCTTTATAGTCCTGTCGGGT
TTCGCCACCTCTGACTTGAGCGTCGATTTTTGTGATGCTCGTCAGGGGGGCGGAGCCTATGGAAAAACGC
CAGCAACGCGGCCTTTTTACGGTTCCTGGCCTTTTGCTGGCCTTTTGCTCACATGTTCTTTCCTGCGTTA
TCCCCTGATTCTGTGGATAACCGTATTACCGCCATGCAT
Features (pLannotate 1.2.2; 16 found; start..end, strand, type, name):
     39..105     +  CDS            small t antigen (fragment): SV40 (simian virus 40) small t antigen
    112..1290    +  promoter       EF-1α promoter: strong constitutive promoter for human elongation factor EF-1α
   1316..1465    +  CDS            NLGN1 (fragment): NLGN1_HUMAN - Also known as KIAA1070. Experimental evidence at protein level: Swiss-Prot protein existence level 1. Cell surface protein involved in cell-cell-interactions via its interactions with neurexin family members. Plays a role in synapse function and synaptic signal transmission, and probably mediates its effects by recruiting and clustering other synaptic proteins. May promote the initial formation of synapses, but is not essential for this. In vitro, triggers the de novo formation of presynaptic structures. May be involved in specification of excitatory synapses. Required to maintai
   1466..2107    +  CDS            Superfolder GFP (fragment): Superfolder GFP is a basic (constitutively fluorescent) green fluorescent protein published in 2005, derived from Aequorea victoria. It is reported to be a very rapidly-maturing weak dimer.
   2168..2713    +  CDS            SNAP-tag®: human O6-alkylguanine-DNA-alkyltransferase variant that forms covalent bonds with benzylguanine derivatives fast-reacting variant, optimized for mammalian expression
   2729..3988    +  CDS            NLGN1 (fragment): NLGN1_HUMAN - Also known as KIAA1070. Experimental evidence at protein level: Swiss-Prot protein existence level 1. Cell surface protein involved in cell-cell-interactions via its interactions with neurexin family members. Plays a role in synapse function and synaptic signal transmission, and probably mediates its effects by recruiting and clustering other synaptic proteins. May promote the initial formation of synapses, but is not essential for this. In vitro, triggers the de novo formation of presynaptic structures. May be involved in specification of excitatory synapses. Required to maintai
   4007..4090    +  CDS            large T antigen (fragment): large T antigen from SV40 (simian virus 40)
   4113..4234    +  polyA_signal   SV40 poly(A) signal: SV40 polyadenylation signal
   4268..4696    -  rep_origin     f1 ori (sequence partly withheld): f1 bacteriophage origin of replication; arrow indicates direction of (+) strand synthesis
   4723..4827    +  promoter       AmpR promoter: bla
   4829..5186    +  promoter       SV40 promoter: SV40 enhancer and early promoter
   5221..6015    +  CDS            NeoR/KanR: aminoglycoside phosphotransferase from Tn5; aph(3')-II (or nptII); confers resistance to neomycin, kanamycin, and G418 (Geneticin®)
   6036..6188    +  CDS            ble (fragment): BLE_KLEPN - Experimental evidence at protein level: Swiss-Prot protein existence level 1. Binding protein with a strong affinity to the bleomycin family of antibiotics. Binds to CL990; an antimitotic-antibiotic compound. From Klebsiella pneumoniae.
   6247..6294    +  polyA_signal   HSV TK poly(A) signal: herpes simplex virus thymidine kinase polyadenylation signal (Cole and Stacy, 1985)
   6385..6401    -  polyA_signal   bGH poly(A) signal (fragment): bovine growth hormone polyadenylation signal
   6623..7211    +  rep_origin     ori: high-copy-number ColE1/pMB1/pBR322/pUC origin of replication
