>Addgene plasmid #87004 | IDP254 | addgene full sequence | sequence record 173031 | Addgene NGS Result
TAGTTATTAATCCTGCAGGACGCGTAAGCTTTGCAAAGATGGATAAAGTTTTAAACAGAGAGGAATCTTT
GCAGCTAATGGACCTTCTAGGTCTTGAAAGGAGTGGGAATTGGCTCCGGTGCCCGTCAGTGGGCAGAGCG
CACATCGCCCACAGTCCCCGAGAAGTTGGGGGGAGGGGTCGGCAATTGAACCGGTGCCTAGAGAAGGTGG
CGCGGGGTAAACTGGGAAAGTGATGTCGTGTACTGGCTCCGCCTTTTTCCCGAGGGTGGGGGAGAACCGT
ATATAAGTGCAGTAGTCGCCGTGAACGTTCTTTTTCGCAACGGGTTTGCCGCCAGAACACAGGTAAGTGC
CGTGTGTGGTTCCCGCGGGCCTGGCCTCTTTACGGGTTATGGCCCTTGCGTGCCTTGAATTACTTCCACC
TGGCTGCAGTACGTGATTCTTGATCCCGAGCTTCGGGTTGGAAGTGGGTGGGAGAGTTCGAGGCCTTGCG
CTTAAGGAGCCCCTTCGCCTCGTGCTTGAGTTGAGGCCTGGCCTGGGCGCTGGGGCCGCCGCGTGCGAAT
CTGGTGGCACCTTCGCGCCTGTCTCGCTGCTTTCGATAAGTCTCTAGCCATTTAAAATTTTTGATGACCT
GCTGCGACGCTTTTTTTCTGGCAAGATAGTCTTGTAAATGCGGGCCAAGATCTGCACACTGGTATTTCGG
TTTTTGGGGCCGCGGGCGGCGACGGGGCCCGTGCGTCCCAGCGCACATGTTCGGCGAGGCGGGGCCTGCG
AGCGCGGCCACCGAGAATCGGACGGGGGTAGTCTCAAGCTGGCCGGCCTGCTCTGGTGCCTGGCCTCGCG
CCGCCGTGTATCGCCCCGCCCTGGGCGGCAAGGCTGGCCCGGTCGGCACCAGTTGCGTGAGCGGAAAGAT
GGCCGCTTCCCGGCCCTGCTGCAGGGAGCTCAAAATGGAGGACGCGGCGCTCGGGAGAGCGGGCGGGTGA
GTCACCCACACAAAGGAAAAGGGCCTTTCCGTCCTCAGCCGTCGCTTCATGTGACTCCACGGAGTACCGG
GCGCCGTCCAGGCACCTCGATTAGTTCTCGAGCTTTTGGAGTACGTCGTCTTTAGGTTGGGGGGAGGGGT
TTTATGCGATGGAGTTTCCCCACACTGAGTGGGTGGAGACTGAAGTTAGGCCAGCTTGGCACTTGATGTA
ATTCTCCTTGGAATTTGCCCTTTTTGAGTTTGGATCTTGGTTCATTCTCAAGCCTCAGACAGTGGTTCAA
AGTTTTTTTCTTCCATTTCAGGTGTCGTGAGGTACGACCACCGCCTAGGGCCACCATGGCACTTCCTAGA
TGTATGTGGCCTAATTATGTATGGCGAGCTATGATGGCCTGCGTGGTGCACCGAGGGAGTGGCGCCCCAC
TTACACTCTGCCTGTTGGGTTGCCTCCTCCAGACTTTCCACGTTCTTTCACAGAAGCTGGATGACATGTC
CAAGGGAGAAGAGTTGTTTACTGGCGTAGTCCCTATTCTCGTGGAACTCGATGGTGACGTGAATGGCCAT
AAGTTTTCTGTCAGAGGAGAGGGAGAAGGCGATGCCACCATCGGGAAACTCACGCTGAAATTCATCTGTA
CCACTGGAAAACTTCCCGTGCCTTGGCCAACCCTCGTGACAACACTCACCTACGGGGTGCAATGTTTCTC
TCGGTACCCGGACCATATGAAGAGGCATGACTTCTTCAAGAGTGCCATGCCCGAGGGTTACGTTCAGGAG
CGCACCATCTCTTTTAAGGACGATGGCAAATATAAGACAAGAGCAGTCGTCAAGTTCGAGGGTGATACAC
TCGTTAACCGCATCGAGCTCAAAGGCACCGATTTTAAGGAGGACGGAAATATCCTGGGACACAAATTGGA
GTACAACTTCAACAGTCACAACGTGTATATTACAGCAGATAAGCAGAAGAATGGCATAAAGGCCAATTTC
ACGGTAAGACATAATGTCGAGGATGGCAGTGTCCAGCTGGCAGACCACTACCAGCAAAACACGCCCATTG
GCGATGGACCTGTTCTCCTGCCAGACAACCACTACCTCAGTACCCAAACAGTCCTGTCCAAGGACCCTAA
TGAGAAAGGGACGGGCGGTGGCGGATCTCTCGAGTATCCATACGACGTTCCGGACTACGCAGAATTCATG
GACAAAGACTGCGAAATGAAGCGCACCACCCTGGATAGCCCTCTGGGCAAGCTGGAACTGTCTGGGTGCG
AACAGGGCCTGCACCGTATCATCTTCCTGGGCAAAGGAACATCTGCCGCCGACGCCGTGGAAGTGCCTGC
CCCAGCCGCCGTGCTGGGCGGACCAGAGCCACTGATGCAGGCCACCGCCTGGCTCAACGCCTACTTTCAC
CAGCCTGAGGCCATCGAGGAGTTCCCTGTGCCAGCCCTGCACCACCCAGTGTTCCAGCAGGAGAGCTTTA
CCCGCCAGGTGCTGTGGAAACTGCTGAAAGTGGTGAAGTTCGGAGAGGTCATCAGCTACAGCCACCTGGC
CGCCCTGGCCGGCAATCCCGCCGCCACCGCCGCCGTGAAAACCGCCCTGAGCGGAAATCCCGTGCCCATT
CTGATCCCCTGCCACCGGGTGGTGCAGGGCGACCTGGACGTGGGGGGCTACGAGGGCGGGCTCGCCGTGA
AAGAGTGGCTGCTGGCCCACGAGGGCCACAGACTGGGCAAGCCTGGGCTGGGTGGCGGCGGTGGTAGCCT
CGAGCTGGTGCCCCACTTGCATAACCTCAATGACATCAGCCAATACACAAGTACAACCACCAAGGTCCCA
AGCACTGACATCACCCTTCGACCAACTCGGAAAAACTCAACCCCTGTGACCAGCGCATTTCCAACCGCTA
AGCAAGACGACCCCAAACAACAGCCTAGTCCATTTAGCGTAGACCAAAGGGACTACAGCACAGAGCTGTC
CGTGACCATAGCTGTAGGAGCTTCCCTGCTTTTCCTGAACATTCTGGCTTTCGCGGCCCTCTATTACAAG
AAGGACAAAAGGCGCCACGACGTACATAGGAGATGTAGTCCGCAACGAACTACAACCAATGATCTTACGC
ACGCACCTGAGGAGGAGATCATGAGTCTTCAGATGAAACACACAGACCTGGACCACGAGTGTGAATCCAT
CCATCCCCATGAGGTGGTGCTGAGGACAAGCGCTCCACCGCTCGACGGAGCCGGAGCTGGCGCTGGAGCT
GGAGCCGGAGCTGGCGGGCTAGCCACCATGGACGCACAAACACGACGACGTGAGCGTCGCGCTGAGAAAC
AAGCTCAATGGAAAGCTGCAAACCCACCGCTCGACGGAGCCGGAGCTGGCGCTGGAGCTGGAGCCGGAGC
TGGCGGTCTAGCCACCATGGACGCACAAACACGACGACGTGAGCGTCGCGCTGAGAAACAAGCTCAATGG
AAAGCTGCAAACCCACCGCTCGACGGAGCCGGAGCTGGCGCTGGAGCTGGAGCCGGAGCTGGCGGTCTAG
CCACCATGGACGCACAAACACGACGACGTGAGCGTCGCGCTGAGAAACAAGCTCAATGGAAAGCTGCAAA
CCCACCGCTCGACGGAGCCGGAGCTGGCGCTGGAGCTGGAGCCGGAGCTGGCGGTCTAGCCACCATGGAC
GCACAAACACGACGACGTGAGCGTCGCGCTGAGAAACAAGCTCAATGGAAAGCTGCAAACCCACCGCTCG
AGCCACCGCTCGACGGAGCCGGAGCTGGCGCTGGAGCTGGAGCCGGAGCTGGCGGTCTAGCCACCCCACC
GAGCGCTGCATGCCCTCCGGACTATACCCTGGCAATGCGCCGAAGCCCAGACGACATTCCCCTGATGACA
CCCAATACCATAACCATGATTCCCAACACTATTCCAGGAATCCAGCCTCTCCACACTTTCAACACATTCA
CTGGTGGACAGAATAATACTCTCCCTCATCCGCATCCACACCCCCACTCCCACAGCACAACACGGGTGTA
GGCGGCCGCGACTCTAGATCATAATCAGCCATACCACATTTGTAGAGGTTTTACTTGCTTTAAAAAACCT
CCCACACCTCCCCCTGAACCTGAAACATAAAATGAATGCAATTGTTGTTGTTAACTTGTTTATTGCAGCT
TATAATGGTTACAAATAAAGCAATAGCATCACAAATTTCACAAATAAAGCATTTTTTTCACTGCATTCTA
GTTGTGGTTTGTCCAAACTCATCAATGTATCTTAAGGCGTAAATTGTAAGCGTTAATATTTTGTTAAAAT
TCGCGTTAAATTTTTGTTAAATCAGCTCATTTTTTAACCAATAGGCCGAAATCGGCAAAATCCCTTATAA
ATCAAAAGAATAGACCGAGATAGGGT
[37 nt withheld, positions 4367-4403]
AAAGAACGTGGACTCCAACGTCAAAGG
[49 nt withheld, positions 4431-4479]
T
[91 nt withheld, positions 4481-4571]
G
[124 nt withheld, positions 4573-4696]
CAGGTGGCACTTTTCGGGGAAATGTGCGCGGAACCCCTATTTGTTTATTTTTCTAAATACATTCAAATAT
GTATCCGCTCATGAGACAATAACCCTGATAAATGCTTCAATAATATTGAAAAAGGAAGAGTCCTGAGGCG
GAAAGAACCAGCTGTGGAATGTGTGTCAGTTAGGGTGTGGAAAGTCCCCAGGCTCCCCAGCAGGCAGAAG
TATGCAAAGCATGCATCTCAATTAGTCAGCAACCAGGTGTGGAAAGTCCCCAGGCTCCCCAGCAGGCAGA
AGTATGCAAAGCATGCATCTCAATTAGTCAGCAACCATAGTCCCGCCCCTAACTCCGCCCATCCCGCCCC
TAACTCCGCCCAGTTCCGCCCATTCTCCGCCCCATGGCTGACTAATTTTTTTTATTTATGCAGAGGCCGA
GGCCGCCTCGGCCTCTGAGCTATTCCAGAAGTAGTGAGGAGGCTTTTTTGGAGGCCTAGGCTTTTGCAAA
GATCGATCAAGAGACAGGATGAGGATCGTTTCGCATGATTGAACAAGATGGATTGCACGCAGGTTCTCCG
GCCGCTTGGGTGGAGAGGCTATTCGGCTATGACTGGGCACAACAGACAATCGGCTGCTCTGATGCCGCCG
TGTTCCGGCTGTCAGCGCAGGGGCGCCCGGTTCTTTTTGTCAAGACCGACCTGTCCGGTGCCCTGAATGA
ACTGCAAGACGAGGCAGCGCGGCTATCGTGGCTGGCCACGACGGGCGTTCCTTGCGCAGCTGTGCTCGAC
GTTGTCACTGAAGCGGGAAGGGACTGGCTGCTATTGGGCGAAGTGCCGGGGCAGGATCTCCTGTCATCTC
ACCTTGCTCCTGCCGAGAAAGTATCCATCATGGCTGATGCAATGCGGCGGCTGCATACGCTTGATCCGGC
TACCTGCCCATTCGACCACCAAGCGAAACATCGCATCGAGCGAGCACGTACTCGGATGGAAGCCGGTCTT
GTCGATCAGGATGATCTGGACGAAGAGCATCAGGGGCTCGCGCCAGCCGAACTGTTCGCCAGGCTCAAGG
CGAGCATGCCCGACGGCGAGGATCTCGTCGTGACCCATGGCGATGCCTGCTTGCCGAATATCATGGTGGA
AAATGGCCGCTTTTCTGGATTCATCGACTGTGGCCGGCTGGGTGTGGCGGACCGCTATCAGGACATAGCG
TTGGCTACCCGTGATATTGCTGAAGAGCTTGGCGGCGAATGGGCTGACCGCTTCCTCGTGCTTTACGGTA
TCGCCGCTCCCGATTCGCAGCGCATCGCCTTCTATCGCCTTCTTGACGAGTTCTTCTGAGCGGGACTCTG
GGGTTCGAAATGACCGACCAAGCGACGCCCAACCTGCCATCACGAGATTTCGATTCCACCGCCGCCTTCT
ATGAAAGGTTGGGCTTCGGAATCGTTTTCCGGGACGCCGGCTGGATGATCCTCCAGCGCGGGGATCTCAT
GCTGGAGTTCTTCGCCCACCCTAGGGGGAGGCTAACTGAAACACGGAAGGAGACAATACCGGAAGGAACC
CGCGCTATGACGGCAATAAAAAGACAGAATAAAACGCACGGTGTTGGGTCGTTTGTTCATAAACGCGGGG
TTCGGTCCCAGGGCTGGCACTCTGTCGATACCCCACCGAGACCCCATTGGGGCCAATACGCCCGCGTTTC
TTCCTTTTCCCCACCCCACCCCCCAAGTTCGGGTGAAGGCCCAGGGCTCGCAGCCAACGTCGGGGCGGCA
GGCCCTGCCATAGCCTCAGGTTACTCATATATACTTTAGATTGATTTAAAACTTCATTTTTAATTTAAAA
GGATCTAGGTGAAGATCCTTTTTGATAATCTCATGACCAAAATCCCTTAACGTGAGTTTTCGTTCCACTG
AGCGTCAGACCCCGTAGAAAAGATCAAAGGATCTTCTTGAGATCCTTTTTTTCTGCGCGTAATCTGCTGC
TTGCAAACAAAAAAACCACCGCTACCAGCGGTGGTTTGTTTGCCGGATCAAGAGCTACCAACTCTTTTTC
CGAAGGTAACTGGCTTCAGCAGAGCGCAGATACCAAATACTGTTCTTCTAGTGTAGCCGTAGTTAGGCCA
CCACTTCAAGAACTCTGTAGCACCGCCTACATACCTCGCTCTGCTAATCCTGTTACCAGTGGCTGCTGCC
AGTGGCGATAAGTCGTGTCTTACCGGGTTGGACTCAAGACGATAGTTACCGGATAAGGCGCAGCGGTCGG
GCTGAACGGGGGGTTCGTGCACACAGCCCAGCTTGGAGCGAACGACCTACACCGAACTGAGATACCTACA
GCGTGAGCTATGAGAAAGCGCCACGCTTCCCGAAGGGAGAAAGGCGGACAGGTATCCGGTAAGCGGCAGG
GTCGGAACAGGAGAGCGCACGAGGGAGCTTCCAGGGGGAAACGCCTGGTATCTTTATAGTCCTGTCGGGT
TTCGCCACCTCTGACTTGAGCGTCGATTTTTGTGATGCTCGTCAGGGGGGCGGAGCCTATGGAAAAACGC
CAGCAACGCGGCCTTTTTACGGTTCCTGGCCTTTTGCTGGCCTTTTGCTCACATGTTCTTTCCTGCGTTA
TCCCCTGATTCTGTGGATAACCGTATTACCGCCATGCAT
Features (pLannotate 1.2.2; 16 found; start..end, strand, type, name):
     39..105     +  CDS            small t antigen (fragment): SV40 (simian virus 40) small t antigen
    112..1290    +  promoter       EF-1α promoter: strong constitutive promoter for human elongation factor EF-1α
   1316..1465    +  CDS            NLGN1 (fragment): NLGN1_HUMAN - Also known as KIAA1070. Experimental evidence at protein level: Swiss-Prot protein existence level 1. Cell surface protein involved in cell-cell-interactions via its interactions with neurexin family members. Plays a role in synapse function and synaptic signal transmission, and probably mediates its effects by recruiting and clustering other synaptic proteins. May promote the initial formation of synapses, but is not essential for this. In vitro, triggers the de novo formation of presynaptic structures. May be involved in specification of excitatory synapses. Required to maintai
   1466..2107    +  CDS            Superfolder GFP (fragment): Superfolder GFP is a basic (constitutively fluorescent) green fluorescent protein published in 2005, derived from Aequorea victoria. It is reported to be a very rapidly-maturing weak dimer.
   2168..2713    +  CDS            SNAP-tag®: human O6-alkylguanine-DNA-alkyltransferase variant that forms covalent bonds with benzylguanine derivatives fast-reacting variant, optimized for mammalian expression
   2729..3988    +  CDS            NLGN1 (fragment): NLGN1_HUMAN - Also known as KIAA1070. Experimental evidence at protein level: Swiss-Prot protein existence level 1. Cell surface protein involved in cell-cell-interactions via its interactions with neurexin family members. Plays a role in synapse function and synaptic signal transmission, and probably mediates its effects by recruiting and clustering other synaptic proteins. May promote the initial formation of synapses, but is not essential for this. In vitro, triggers the de novo formation of presynaptic structures. May be involved in specification of excitatory synapses. Required to maintai
   4007..4090    +  CDS            large T antigen (fragment): large T antigen from SV40 (simian virus 40)
   4113..4234    +  polyA_signal   SV40 poly(A) signal: SV40 polyadenylation signal
   4268..4696    -  rep_origin     f1 ori (sequence partly withheld): f1 bacteriophage origin of replication; arrow indicates direction of (+) strand synthesis
   4723..4827    +  promoter       AmpR promoter: bla
   4829..5186    +  promoter       SV40 promoter: SV40 enhancer and early promoter
   5221..6015    +  CDS            NeoR/KanR: aminoglycoside phosphotransferase from Tn5; aph(3')-II (or nptII); confers resistance to neomycin, kanamycin, and G418 (Geneticin®)
   6036..6188    +  CDS            ble (fragment): BLE_KLEPN - Experimental evidence at protein level: Swiss-Prot protein existence level 1. Binding protein with a strong affinity to the bleomycin family of antibiotics. Binds to CL990; an antimitotic-antibiotic compound. From Klebsiella pneumoniae.
   6247..6294    +  polyA_signal   HSV TK poly(A) signal: herpes simplex virus thymidine kinase polyadenylation signal (Cole and Stacy, 1985)
   6385..6401    -  polyA_signal   bGH poly(A) signal (fragment): bovine growth hormone polyadenylation signal
   6623..7211    +  rep_origin     ori: high-copy-number ColE1/pMB1/pBR322/pUC origin of replication
