[The description below was written by a language model from this plasmid's Addgene catalogue record and pLannotate feature annotations shown in this document.]
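Description:
IDP254 is a 7.3 kb mammalian expression plasmid made for cell culture expression of a SYNseq component, part of a system for mapping neuronal connectivity by high-throughput barcode sequencing. The catalogue lists the backbone as unknown. The annotated features show a high-copy ColE1/pUC-type origin, an f1 origin, and a dual-purpose NeoR/KanR cassette. In that cassette the Tn5 aminoglycoside phosphotransferase sits behind both a bacterial (bla) promoter and the SV40 enhancer/early promoter and ends with an HSV TK polyadenylation signal. It therefore provides kanamycin selection in E. coli and could support G418 selection in mammalian cells.

The payload, named postCLAP and recorded as mouse-derived, is driven by the strong constitutive EF-1α promoter and terminated by an SV40 poly(A) signal. The feature table indicates a single fusion reading frame. A short N-terminal neuroligin-1 fragment, plausibly containing the signal sequence, is followed by a superfolder GFP fragment that matches the catalogue's spGFP(1-10) tag. A SNAP-tag comes next, and then a larger neuroligin-1 segment. The annotation software matched the neuroligin segments to the human protein, whereas the catalogue gives mouse as the species. Split GFP 1-10 is non-fluorescent until it is complemented by the GFP11 strand, so it can report close apposition with a partner protein carrying that strand. The SNAP-tag reacts covalently with benzylguanine derivatives, which allows labels or other molecules to be attached to the protein. Neuroligin-1 is a postsynaptic cell-surface protein that binds neurexins, consistent with the "post" designation, though the record does not describe the exact role of this component. Short hits to SV40 T antigens, ble and bGH poly(A) appear to be residual backbone fragments.
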