Addgene plasmid #87004: IDP254
Purpose: plasmid for cell culture expression of SYNseq components
Depositing lab: Anthony Zador. Depositing organization: Cold Spring Harbor Laboratory. Publication: Using high-throughput barcode sequencing to efficiently map connectomes. Peikon ID, Kebschull JM, Vagin VV, Ravens DI, Sun YC, Brouzes E, Correa IR Jr, Bressan D, Zador AM. Nucleic Acids Res. 2017 Jul 7;45(12):e115. doi: 10.1093/nar/gkx292. PubMed 28449067.
Backbone
  Vector backbone: unknown
  Vector type: Mammalian Expression, Synthetic Biology
Growth in bacteria
  Bacterial resistance: Kanamycin, 50 μg/mL
  Growth temperature: 37°C
  Growth strain: DH5alpha
  Copy number: High Copy
Gene/Insert
  Gene/Insert name: postCLAP
  Species: M. musculus (mouse)
  Promoter: EF1a
  Tag / fusion protein: spGFP (1-10) (N terminal on insert)
  Cloning method: Gibson Cloning
  Sequencing primers: 5′ EF1a-F
Terms and licenses: Academic/Nonprofit Terms; Industry Terms: Not Available to Industry
How to cite: IDP254 was a gift from Anthony Zador (Addgene plasmid # 87004 ; http://n2t.net/addgene:87004 ; RRID:Addgene_87004)
